>Addgene plasmid #197870 | pTij_sg_mmu_Med1_N_terminal | addgene full sequence | sequence record 386440 | Addgene Partial NGS Result
GAGGGCCTATTTCCCATGATTCCTTCATATTTGCATATACGATACAAGGCTGTTAGAGAGATAATTGGAA
TTAATTTGACTGTAAACACAAAGATATTAGTACAAAATACGTGACGTAGAAAGTAATAATTTCTTGGGTA
GTTTGCAGTTTTAAAATTATGTTTTAAAATGGACTATCATATGCTTACCGTAACTTGAAAGTATTTCGAT
TTCTTGGCTTTATATATCTTGTGGAAAGGACGAAACACCGGAGCCTTCATCCTGACAGCGGTTTTAGAGC
TAGAAATAGCAAGTTAAAATAAGGCTAGTCCGTTATCAACTTGAAAAAGTGGCACCGAGTCGGTGCTTTT
TTGTTTTAGAGCTAGAAATAGCAAGTTAAAATAAGGCTAGTCCGTTTTTAGCGCGTGCGCCAATTCTGCA
GACAAATGGCTCTAGAGGTACCCGTTACATAACTTACGGTAAATGGCCCGCCTGGCTGACCGCCCAACGA
CCCCCGCCCATTGACGTCAATAGTAACGCCAATAGGGACTTTCCATTGACGTCAATGGGTGGAGTATTTA
CGGTAAACTGCCCACTTGGCAGTACATCAAGTGTATCATATGCCAAGTACGCCCCCTATTGACGTCAATG
ACGGTAAATGGCCCGCCTGGCATTGTGCCCAGTACATGACCTTATGGGACTTTCCTACTTGGCAGTACAT
CTACGTATTAGTCATCGCTATTACCATGGTCGAGGTGAGCCCCACGTTCTGCTTCACTCTCCCCATCTCC
CCCCCCTCCCCACCCCCAATTTTGTATTTATTTATTTTTTAATTATTTTGTGCAGCGATGGGGGCGGGGG
GGGGGGGGGGGCGCGCGCCRGGSGGGGSGGGGSGGGGSGRGGGGSGGGGSGGGGSGRGGSGGRGRGGKGC
GGCGGCAGCCAATCAGAGCGGCGCGCTCCGAAAGTTTCCTTTTATGGCGAGGCGGCGGCGGCGGCGGCCC
TATAAAAAGCGAAGCGCGCGGCGGGCGGGAGTCGCTGCGCGCTGCCTTCGCCCCGTGCCCCGCTCCGCCG
CCGCCTCGCGCCGCCCGCCCCGGCTCTGACTGACCGCGTTACTCCCACAGGTGAGCGGGCGGGACGGCCC
TTCTCCTCCGGGCTGTAATTAGCTGAGCAAGAGGTAAGGGTTTAAGGGATGGTTGGTTGGTGGGGTATTA
ATGTTTAATTACCTGGAGCACCTGCCTGAAATCACTTTTTTTCAGGTTGGACCGGTGCCACCATGGACTA
TAAGGACCACGACGGAGACTACAAGGATCATGATATTGATTACAAAGACGATGACGATAAGATGGCCCCA
AAGAAGAAGCGGAAGGTCGGTATCCACGGAGTCCCAGCAGCCGACAAGAAGTACAGCATCGGCCTGGACA
TCGGCACCAACTCTGTGGGCTGGGCCGTGATCACCGACGAGTACAAGGTGCCCAGCAAGAAATTCAAGGT
GCTGGGCAACACCGACCGGCACAGCATCAAGAAGAACCTGATCGGAGCCCTGCTGTTCGACAGCGGCGAA
ACAGCCGAGGCCACCCGGCTGAAGAGAACCGCCAGAAGAAGATACACCAGACGGAAGAACCGGATCTGCT
ATCTGCAAGAGATCTTCAGCAACGAGATGGCCAAGGTGGACGACAGCTTCTTCCACAGACTGGAAGAGTC
CTTCCTGGTGGAAGAGGATAAGAAGCACGAGCGGCACCCCATCTTCGGCAACATCGTGGACGAGGTGGCC
TACCACGAGAAGTACCCCACCATCTACCACCTGAGAAAGAAACTGGTGGACAGCACCGACAAGGCCGACC
TGCGGCTGATCTATCTGGCCCTGGCCCACATGATCAAGTTCCGGGGCCACTTCCTGATCGAGGGCGACCT
GAACCCCGACAACAGCGACGTGGACAAGCTGTTCATCCAGCTGGTGCAGACCTACAACCAGCTGTTCGAG
GAAAACCCCATCAACGCCAGCGGCGTGGACGCCAAGGCCATCCTGTCTGCCAGACTGAGCAAGAGCAGAC
GGCTGGAAAATCTGATCGCCCAGCTGCCCGGCGAGAAGAAGAATGGCCTGTTCGGAAACCTGATTGCCCT
GAGCCTGGGCCTGACCCCCAACTTCAAGAGCAACTTCGACCTGGCCGAGGATGCCAAACTGCAGCTGAGC
AAGGACACCTACGACGACGACCTGGACAACCTGCTGGCCCAGATCGGCGACCAGTACGCCGACCTGTTTC
TGGCCGCCAAGAACCTGTCCGACGCCATCCTGCTGAGCGACATCCTGAGAGTGAACACCGAGATCACCAA
GGCCCCCCTGAGCGCCTCTATGATCAAGAGATACGACGAGCACCACCAGGACCTGACCCTGCTGAAAGCT
CTCGTGCGGCAGCAGCTGCCTGAGAAGTACAAAGAGATTTTCTTCGACCAGAGCAAGAACGGCTACGCCG
GCTACATTGACGGCGGAGCCAGCCAGGAAGAGTTCTACAAGTTCATCAAGCCCATCCTGGAAAAGATGGA
CGGCACCGAGGAACTGCTCGTGAAGCTGAACAGAGAGGACCTGCTGCGGAAGCAGCGGACCTTCGACAAC
GGCAGCATCCCCCACCAGATCCACCTGGGAGAGCTGCACGCCATTCTGCGGCGGCAGGAAGATTTTTACC
CATTCCTGAAGGACAACCGGGAAAAGATCGAGAAGATCCTGACCTTCCGCATCCCCTACTACGTGGGCCC
TCTGGCCAGGGGAAACAGCAGATTCGCCTGGATGACCAGAAAGAGCGAGGAAACCATCACCCCCTGGAAC
TTCGAGGAAGTGGTGGACAAGGGCGCTTCCGCCCAGAGCTTCATCGAGCGGATGACCAACTTCGATAAGA
ACCTGCCCAACGAGAAGGTGCTGCCCAAGCACAGCCTGCTGTACGAGTACTTCACCGTGTATAACGAGCT
GACCAAAGTGAAATACGTGACCGAGGGAATGAGAAAGCCCGCCTTCCTGAGCGGCGAGCAGAAAAAGGCC
ATCGTGGACCTGCTGTTCAAGACCAACCGGAAAGTGACCGTGAAGCAGCTGAAAGAGGACTACTTCAAGA
AAATCGAGTGCTTCGACTCCGTGGAAATCTCCGGCGTGGAAGATCGGTTCAACGCCTCCCTGGGCACATA
CCACGATCTGCTGAAAATTATCAAGGACAAGGACTTCCTGGACAATGAGGAAAACGAGGACATTCTGGAA
GATATCGTGCTGACCCTGACACTGTTTGAGGACAGAGAGATGATCGAGGAACGGCTGAAAACCTATGCCC
ACCTGTTCGACGACAAAGTGATGAAGCAGCTGAAGCGGCGGAGATACACCGGCTGGGGCAGGCTGAGCCG
GAAGCTGATCAACGGCATCCGGGACAAGCAGTCCGGCAAGACAATCCTGGATTTCCTGAAGTCCGACGGC
TTCGCCAACAGAAACTTCATGCAGCTGATCCACGACGACAGCCTGACCTTTAAAGAGGACATCCAGAAAG
CCCAGGTGTCCGGCCAGGGCGATAGCCTGCACGAGCACATTGCCAATCTGGCCGGCAGCCCCGCCATTAA
GAAGGGCATCCTGCAGACAGTGAAGGTGGTGGACGAGCTCGTGAAAGTGATGGGCCGGCACAAGCCCGAG
AACATCGTGATCGAAATGGCCAGAGAGAACCAGACCACCCAGAAGGGACAGAAGAACAGCCGCGAGAGAA
TGAAGCGGATCGAAGAGGGCATCAAAGAGCTGGGCAGCCAGATCCTGAAAGAACACCCCGTGGAAAACAC
CCAGCTGCAGAACGAGAAGCTGTACCTGTACTACCTGCAGAATGGGCGGGATATGTACGTGGACCAGGAA
CTGGACATCAACCGGCTGTCCGACTACGATGTGGACCATATCGTGCCTCAGAGCTTTCTGAAGGACGACT
CCATCGACAACAAGGTGCTGACCAGAAGCGACAAGAACCGGGGCAAGAGCGACAACGTGCCCTCCGAAGA
GGTCGTGAAGAAGATGAAGAACTACTGGCGGCAGCTGCTGAACGCCAAGCTGATTACCCAGAGAAAGTTC
GACAATCTGACCAAGGCCGAGAGAGGCGGCCTGAGCGAACTGGATAAGGCCGGCTTCATCAAGAGACAGC
TGGTGGAAACCCGGCAGATCACAAAGCACGTGGCACAGATCCTGGACTCCCGGATGAACACTAAGTACGA
CGAGAATGACAAGCTGATCCGGGAAGTGAAAGTGATCACCCTGAAGTCCAAGCTGGTGTCCGATTTCCGG
AAGGATTTCCAGTTTTACAAAGTGCGCGAGATCAACAACTACCACCACGCCCACGACGCCTACCTGAACG
CCGTCGTGGGAACCGCCCTGATCAAAAAGTACCCTAAGCTGGAAAGCGAGTTCGTGTACGGCGACTACAA
GGTGTACGACGTGCGGAAGATGATCGCCAAGAGCGAGCAGGAAATCGGCAAGGCTACCGCCAAGTACTTC
TTCTACAGCAACATCATGAACTTTTTCAAGACCGAGATTACCCTGGCCAACGGCGAGATCCGGAAGCGGC
CTCTGATCGAGACAAACGGCGAAACCGGGGAGATCGTGTGGGATAAGGGCCGGGATTTTGCCACCGTGCG
GAAAGTGCTGAGCATGCCCCAAGTGAATATCGTGAAAAAGACCGAGGTGCAGACAGGCGGCTTCAGCAAA
GAGTCTATCCTGCCCAAGAGGAACAGCGATAAGCTGATCGCCAGAAAGAAGGACTGGGACCCTAAGAAGT
ACGGCGGCTTCGACAGCCCCACCGTGGCCTATTCTGTGCTGGTGGTGGCCAAAGTGGAAAAGGGCAAGTC
CAAGAAACTGAAGAGTGTGAAAGAGCTGCTGGGGATCACCATCATGGAAAGAAGCAGCTTCGAGAAGAAT
CCCATCGACTTTCTGGAAGCCAAGGGCTACAAAGAAGTGAAAAAGGACCTGATCATCAAGCTGCCTAAGT
ACTCCCTGTTCGAGCTGGAAAACGGCCGGAAGAGAATGCTGGCCTCTGCCGGCGAACTGCAGAAGGGAAA
CGAACTGGCCCTGCCCTCCAAATATGTGAACTTCCTGTACCTGGCCAGCCACTATGAGAAGCTGAAGGGC
TCCCCCGAGGATAATGAGCAGAAACAGCTGTTTGTGGAACAGCACAAGCACTACCTGGACGAGATCATCG
AGCAGATCAGCGAGTTCTCCAAGAGAGTGATCCTGGCCGACGCTAATCTGGACAAAGTGCTGTCCGCCTA
CAACAAGCACCGGGATAAGCCCATCAGAGAGCAGGCCGAGAATATCATCCACCTGTTTACCCTGACCAAT
CTGGGAGCCCCTGCCGCCTTCAAGTACTTTGACACCACCATCGACCGGAAGAGGTACACCAGCACCAAAG
AGGTGCTGGACGCCACCCTGATCCACCAGAGCATCACCGGCCTGTACGAGACACGGATCGACCTGTCTCA
GCTGGGAGGCGACAAAAGGCCGGCGGCCACGAAAAAGGCCGGCCAGGCAAAAAAGAAAAAGTAAGAATTC
CTAGAGCTCGCTGATCAGCCTCGACTGTGCCTTCTAGTTGCCAGCCATCTGTTGTTTGCCCCTCCCCCGT
GCCTTCCTTGACCCTGGAAGGTGCCACTCCCACTGTCCTTTCCTAATAAAATGAGGAAATTGCATCGCAT
TGTCTGAGTAGGTGTCATTCTATTCTGGGGGGTGGGGTGGGGCAGGACAGCAAGGGGGAGGATTGGGAAG
AGAATAGCAGGCATGCTGGGGAGCGGCCGCAGGAACCCCTAGTGATGGAGTTGGCCACTCCCTCTCTGCG
CGCTCGCTCGCTCACTGAGGCCGGGCGACCAAAGGTCGCCCGACGCCCGGGCTTTGCCCGGGCGGCCTCA
GTGAGCGAGCGAGCGCGCAGCTGCCTGCAGGGGCGCCTGATGCGGTATTTTCTCCTTACGCATCTGTGCG
GTATTTCACACCGCATA
[95 nt withheld, positions 5968-6062]
T
[46 nt withheld, positions 6064-6109]
C
[141 nt withheld, positions 6111-6251]
CCTTTGACGTTGGAGTCCACGTTCTTT
[37 nt withheld, positions 6279-6315]
ACTCTATCTCGGGCTATTCTTTTGATTTAAATTCTACCGGGTAGGGGAGGCGCTTTTCCCAAGGCAGTCT
GGAGCATGCGCTTTAGCAGCCCCGCTGGGCACTTGGCGCTACACAAGTGGCCTCTGGCCTCGCACACATT
CCACATCCACCGGTAGGCGCCAACCGGCTCCGTTCTTTGGTGGCCCCTTCGCGCCACCTTCTACTCCTCC
CCTAGTCAGGAAGTTCCCCCCCGCCCCGCAGCTCGCGTCGTGCAGGACGTGACAAATGGAAGTAGCACGT
CTCACTAGTCTCGTGCAGATGGACAGCACCGCTGAGCAATGGAAGCGGGTAGGCCTTTGGGGCAGCGGCC
AATAGCAGCTTTGCTCCTTCGCTTTCTGGGCTCAGAGGCTGGGAAGGGGTGGGTCCGGGGGCGGGCTCAG
GGGCGGGCTCAGGGGCGGGGCGGGCGCCCGAAGGTCCTCCGGAGGCCCGGCATTCTGCACGCTTCAAAAG
CGCACGTCTGCCGCGCTGTTCTCCTCTTCCTCATCTCCGGGCCTTTCGACCTGCAGCCCAAGCTTCCACC
ATGGTGAGCAAGGGCGAGGAGCTGTTCACCGGGGTGGTGCCCATCCTGGTCGAGCTGGACGGCGACGTAA
ACGGCCACAAGTTCAGCGTGTCCGGCGAGGGCGAGGGCGATGCCACCTACGGCAAGCTGACCCTGAAGCT
GATCTGCACCACCGGCAAGCTGCCCGTGCCCTGGCCCACCCTCGTGACCACCCTGGGCTACGGCCTGCAG
TGCTTCGCCCGCTACCCCGACCACATGAAGCAGCACGACTTCTTCAAGTCCGCCATGCCCGAAGGCTACG
TCCAGGAGCGCACCATCTTCTTCAAGGACGACGGCAACTACAAGACCCGCGCCGAGGTGAAGTTCGAGGG
CGACACCCTGGTGAACCGCATCGAGCTGAAGGGCATCGACTTCAAGGAGGACGGCAACATCCTGGGGCAC
AAGCTGGAGTACAACTACAACAGCCACAACGTCTATATCACCGCCGACAAGCAGAAGAACGGCATCAAGG
CCAACTTCAAGATCCGCCACAACATCGAGGACGGCGGCGTGCAGCTCGCCGACCACTACCAGCAGAACAC
CCCCATCGGCGACGGCCCCGTGCTGCTGCCCGACAACCACTACCTGAGCTACCAGTCCGCCCTGAGCAAA
GACCCCAACGAGAAGCGCGATCACATGGTCCTGCTGGAGTTAGTGACCGCCGCCGGGATCACTCTCGGCA
TGGACGAGCTGTACAAGTAATAAGGGATTTTGCCGATTTCGGTCTATTGGTTAAAAAATGAGCTGATTTA
ACAAAAATTTAACGCGAATTTTAACAAAATATTAACGTTTACAATTTTATGGTGCACTCTCAGTACAATC
TGCTCTGATGCCGCATAGTTAAGCCAGCCCCGACACCCGCCAACACCCGCTGACGCGCCCTGACGGGCTT
GTCTGCTCCCGGCATCCGCTTACAGACAAGCTGTGACCGTCTCCGGGAGCTGCATGTGTCAGAGGTTTTC
ACCGTCATCACCGAAACGCGCGAGACGAAAGGGCCTCGTGATACGCCTATTTTTATAGGTTAATGTCATG
ATAATAATGGTTTCTTAGACGTCAGGTGGCACTTTTCGGGGAAATGTGCGCGGAACCCCTATTTGTTTAT
TTTTCTAAATACATTCAAATATGTATCCGCTCATGAGACAATAACCCTGATAAATGCTTCAATAATATTG
AAAAAGGAAGAGTATGAGTATTCAACATTTCCGTGTCGCCCTTATTCCCTTTTTTGCGGCATTTTGCCTT
CCTGTTTTTGCTCACCCAGAAACGCTGGTGAAAGTAAAAGATGCTGAAGATCAGTTGGGTGCACGAGTGG
GTTACATCGAACTGGATCTCAACAGCGGTAAGATCCTTGAGAGTTTTCGCCCCGAAGAACGTTTTCCAAT
GATGAGCACTTTTAAAGTTCTGCTATGTGGCGCGGTATTATCCCGTATTGACGCCGGGCAAGAGCAACTC
GGTCGCCGCATACACTATTCTCAGAATGACTTGGTTGAGTACTCACCAGTCACAGAAAAGCATCTTACGG
ATGGCATGACAGTAAGAGAATTATGCAGTGCTGCCATAACCATGAGTGATAACACTGCGGCCAACTTACT
TCTGACAACGATCGGAGGACCGAAGGAGCTAACCGCTTTTTTGCACAACATGGGGGATCATGTAACTCGC
CTTGATCGTTGGGAACCGGAGCTGAATGAAGCCATACCAAACGACGAGCGTGACACCACGATGCCTGTAG
CAATGGCAACAACGTTGCGCAAACTATTAACTGGCGAACTACTTACTCTAGCTTCCCGGCAACAATTAAT
AGACTGGATGGAGGCGGATAAAGTTGCAGGACCACTTCTGCGCTCGGCCCTTCCGGCTGGCTGGTTTATT
GCTGATAAATCTGGAGCCGGTGAGCGTGGAAGCCGCGGTATCATTGCAGCACTGGGGCCAGATGGTAAGC
CCTCCCGTATCGTAGTTATCTACACGACGGGGAGTCAGGCAACTATGGATGAACGAAATAGACAGATCGC
TGAGATAGGTGCCTCACTGATTAAGCATTGGTAACTGTCAGACCAAGTTTACTCATATATACTTTAGATT
GATTTAAAACTTCATTTTTAATTTAAAAGGATCTAGGTGAAGATCCTTTTTGATAATCTCATGACCAAAA
TCCCTTAACGTGAGTTTTCGTTCCACTGAGCGTCAGACCCCGTAGAAAAGATCAAAGGATCTTCTTGAGA
TCCTTTTTTTCTGCGCGTAATCTGCTGCTTGCAAACAAAAAAACCACCGCTACCAGCGGTGGTTTGTTTG
CCGGATCAAGAGCTACCAACTCTTTTTCCGAAGGTAACTGGCTTCAGCAGAGCGCAGATACCAAATACTG
TTCTTCTAGTGTAGCCGTAGTTAGGCCACCACTTCAAGAACTCTGTAGCACCGCCTACATACCTCGCTCT
GCTAATCCTGTTACCAGTGGCTGCTGCCAGTGGCGATAAGTCGTGTCTTACCGGGTTGGACTCAAGACGA
TAGTTACCGGATAAGGCGCAGCGGTCGGGCTGAACGGGGGGTTCGTGCACACAGCCCAGCTTGGAGCGAA
CGACCTACACCGAACTGAGATACCTACAGCGTGAGCTATGAGAAAGCGCCACGCTTCCCGAAGGGAGAAA
GGCGGACAGGTATCCGGTAAGCGGCAGGGTCGGAACAGGAGAGCGCACGAGGGAGCTTCCAGGGGGAAAC
GCCTGGTATCTTTATAGTCCTGTCGGGTTTCGCCACCTCTGACTTGAGCGTCGATTTTTGTGATGCTCGT
CAGGGGGGCGGAGCCTATGGAAAAACGCCAGCAACGCGGCCTTTTTACGGTTCCTGGCCTTTTGCTGGCC
TTTTGCTCACATGT
Features (pLannotate 1.2.2; 20 found; start..end, strand, type, name):
      1..241     +  promoter       U6 promoter: RNA polymerase III promoter for human U6 snRNA
    271..346     +  misc_RNA       gRNA scaffold: guide RNA scaffold for the Streptococcus pyogenes CRISPR/Cas9 system
    353..396     +  misc_RNA       gRNA scaffold (fragment): guide RNA scaffold for the Streptococcus pyogenes CRISPR/Cas9 system
    443..728     +  enhancer       CMV enhancer: human cytomegalovirus immediate early enhancer; contains an 18-bp deletion relative to the standard CMV enhancer
   1008..1235    +  intron         hybrid intron: hybrid between chicken β-actin (CBA) and minute virus of mice (MMV) introns (Gray et al., 2011)
   1373..2974    +  CDS            Cas9(N): N-terminal portion of Streptococcus pyogenes Cas9 (Zetsche et al., 2015)
   2975..5473    +  CDS            Cas9(C): C-terminal portion of Streptococcus pyogenes Cas9 (Zetsche et al., 2015)
   5474..5521    +  CDS            nucleoplasmin NLS: bipartite nuclear localization signal from nucleoplasmin
   5555..5666    +  polyA_signal   bGH poly(A) signal: bovine growth hormone polyadenylation signal
   5771..5911    +  repeat_region  AAV2 ITR: inverted terminal repeat of adeno-associated virus serotype 2 inverted
   5916..5967    -  misc_feature   bom (fragment): basis of mobility region from pBR322
   5986..6344    +  rep_origin     f1 ori (sequence partly withheld): f1 bacteriophage origin of replication; arrow indicates direction of (+) strand synthesis
   6354..6853    +  promoter       PGK promoter: mouse phosphoglycerate kinase 1 promoter
   6876..7595    +  CDS            Venus: yellow fluorescent protein (YFP) with fast and efficient maturation (Nagai et al., 2002) mammalian codon-optimized
   7595..7692    +  rep_origin     M13 ori (fragment): M13 bacteriophage origin of replication; arrow indicates direction of (+) strand synthesis
   7693..7742    -  misc_feature   bom (fragment): basis of mobility region from pBR322
   7844..7879    -  CDS            rop (fragment): Rop protein, which maintains plasmids at low copy number; rop
   7974..8078    +  promoter       AmpR promoter: bla
   8079..8939    +  CDS            AmpR: β-lactamase; bla; confers resistance to ampicillin, carbenicillin, and related antibiotics
   9110..9698    +  rep_origin     ori: high-copy-number ColE1/pMB1/pBR322/pUC origin of replication
