[The description below was written by a language model from this plasmid's Addgene catalogue record and pLannotate feature annotations shown in this document.]
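Description:
pTij_sg_mmu_Med1_N_terminal is an all-in-one CRISPR/Cas9 mammalian expression plasmid of about 9.76 kb, built on pTij_sgRNA_cloning_vector, a depositor-modified derivative of pX330-U6-Chimeric_BB-CBh-hSpCas9. It is propagated in E. coli through a high-copy ColE1/pUC-type origin with ampicillin selection (AmpR under its own bla promoter). It also carries an f1 phage origin and a single annotated AAV2 ITR, both of which appear to be carried over from the parent backbone.

The insert is a 20 bp spacer targeting the N-terminal region of mouse Med1 (also known as CRSP210, PBP, Pparbp and TRIP-2), cloned between BbsI sites that were destroyed in the process. It sits downstream of the human U6 RNA polymerase III promoter and directly upstream of the Streptococcus pyogenes guide RNA scaffold, so a complete chimeric sgRNA is transcribed. A second cassette expresses S. pyogenes Cas9, which the annotation tool reports as adjoining N- and C-terminal portions that together form one continuous coding sequence. The annotated elements upstream of it are a CMV enhancer and a hybrid chicken β-actin/MVM intron, consistent with the CBh promoter of pX330. The Cas9 coding sequence ends in a nucleoplasmin nuclear localization signal followed by a bGH polyadenylation signal. The backbone additionally contains a mouse PGK promoter driving the yellow fluorescent protein Venus, which can mark transfected cells, although the record does not state this use and no polyadenylation signal is annotated for it.

According to the record, the plasmid is used to cut at the Med1 N terminus in mouse embryonic stem cells to generate mEmerald- or Halo-tagged MED1 knock-in lines. The donor template for that knock-in is not part of this construct.
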