Addgene plasmid #197870: pTij_sg_mmu_Med1_N_terminal
Purpose: CRISPR/Cas9/sgRNA plasmid for cutting Med1 N terminal and building mEmerald/Halo-MED1 knock-in mESCs
Depositing lab: James Zhe Liu. Depositing organization: HHMI, Janelia Research Campus. Publication: Spatial organization of the 3D genome encodes gene co-expression programs in single cells. Dong P, Zhang S, Xie L, Wang L, Lemire AL, Lander AD, Chang HY, Liu ZJ. bioRxiv 2022.10.26.513917 10.1101/2022.10.26.513917.
Backbone
  Vector backbone: pTij_sgRNA_cloning_vector
  Backbone manufacturer: self-modified from pX330-U6-Chimeric_BB-CBh-hSpCas9
  Backbone size w/o insert (bp): 9757
  Total vector size (bp): 9760
  Modifications to backbone: insert 20bp mmu Med1 sgRNA sequence
  Vector type: Mammalian Expression
Growth in bacteria
  Bacterial resistance: Ampicillin, 100 μg/mL
  Growth temperature: 37°C
  Growth strain: DH5alpha
  Copy number: High Copy
Gene/Insert
  Gene/Insert name: CRSP210 (alt name: PBP; Pparbp; TRIP-2)
  Species: M. musculus (mouse)
  Insert size (bp): 20
  Entrez Gene: Med1 (a.k.a. CRSP210, DRIP205, PBP, Pparbp, TRAP220, TRIP-2, l11Jus15)
  Promoter: U6
  Cloning method: Restriction Enzyme; 5′ cloning site bbs1 (destroyed during cloning); 3′ cloning site bbs1 (destroyed during cloning)
  Sequencing primers: 5′ AGGGTCGGAACAGGAGAGC
Terms and licenses: Academic/Nonprofit Terms; Industry Terms: Not Available to Industry
Depositor comments: Please visit https://www.biorxiv.org/content/10.1101/2022.10.26.513917v1 for bioRxiv preprint.
How to cite: pTij_sg_mmu_Med1_N_terminal was a gift from James Zhe Liu (Addgene plasmid # 197870 ; http://n2t.net/addgene:197870 ; RRID:Addgene_197870)
